Addgene plasmid #217439: HIV-1-GFP ΔEnv CA Q63/67A
Purpose: HIV-1 reporter vector that is env-deficient and expresses eGFP in place of nef; contains 5' and 3' LTRs, gag, pol, tat, and rev, but does not express vif, vpr, or vpu (with Q63A,Q67A mutations in CA).
Depositing lab: Jarrod Johnson. Depositing organization: University of Utah. Publication: Cell-free assays reveal that the HIV-1 capsid protects reverse transcripts from cGAS immune sensing. Scott TM, Arnold LM, Powers JA, McCann DA, Rowe AB, Christensen DE, Pereira MJ, Zhou W, Torrez RM, Iwasa JH, Kranzusch PJ, Sundquist WI, Johnson JS. PLoS Pathog. 2025 Jan 28;21(1):e1012206. doi: 10.1371/journal.ppat.1012206. PubMed 39874383.
Backbone
  Vector backbone: HIV-1 LTR
  Vector type: Lentiviral
Growth in bacteria
  Bacterial resistance: Ampicillin, 100 μg/mL
  Growth temperature: 37°C
  Growth strain: NEB Stable
  Copy number: High Copy
Gene/Insert
  Gene/Insert name: gag/pol
  Species: HIV-1
  Mutation: CA Q63A,Q67A
  Cloning method: Gibson Cloning
Terms and licenses: Academic/Nonprofit Terms; Industry Terms: Not Available to Industry
How to cite: HIV-1-GFP ΔEnv CA Q63/67A was a gift from Jarrod Johnson (Addgene plasmid # 217439 ; http://n2t.net/addgene:217439 ; RRID:Addgene_217439)
