[The description below was written by a language model from this plasmid's Addgene catalogue record and pLannotate feature annotations shown in this document.]
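Description:
HIV-1-GFP ΔEnv CA Q63/67A is a near-full-length HIV-1 proviral reporter plasmid classed as a lentiviral vector, about 13.5 kb in the sequenced record. It is propagated in E. coli as a high-copy plasmid through a ColE1/pUC-type origin and selected with ampicillin via the β-lactamase gene. The annotation software also picks up small remnants of lacI, lacZα, rop and the pBR322 bom region in the bacterial backbone. Short matches to human genes flank the provirus; the record does not explain them, though they may be cellular sequence carried over from the original proviral clone.

The viral portion runs from a 5' LTR through the Ψ packaging signal into complete gag and pol reading frames, followed by fragments of vpr, tat and env, then a short cloning-site remnant, EGFP, residual nef sequence and the 3' LTR. The nef-like match upstream of the 5' LTR probably reflects the natural overlap of nef with LTR U3 sequence. According to the catalogue entry, the genome expresses gag, pol, tat and rev but not vif, vpr or vpu, is env-deficient, and carries EGFP in place of nef. No heterologous promoter is annotated, so expression presumably depends on the LTR. The defining feature is a pair of alanine substitutions, Q63A and Q67A, in the capsid (CA) domain of Gag, introduced by Gibson cloning.

Because env is defective, particles would need an envelope glycoprotein supplied in trans and would be limited to a single round of infection, with EGFP marking infected cells. The associated publication concerns how the HIV-1 capsid shields reverse transcripts from cGAS sensing, so this construct likely serves as a capsid mutant for comparison in such studies.
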