Features (pLannotate 1.2.2; 21 found; start..end, strand, type, name):
     33..221     +  CDS            EEF1AKMT2 (fragment): EFMT2_HUMAN - Also known as C10orf138, METTL10 From Homo sapiens (Human).
    560..614     -  CDS            lacI (fragment): lac repressor; lacI; The lac repressor binds to the lac operator to inhibit transcription in E. coli. This inhibition can be relieved by adding lactose or isopropyl-β-D-thiogalactopyranoside (IPTG).
    797..1385    -  rep_origin     ori: high-copy-number ColE1/pMB1/pBR322/pUC origin of replication
   1556..2416    -  CDS            AmpR: β-lactamase; bla; confers resistance to ampicillin, carbenicillin, and related antibiotics
   2417..2521    -  promoter       AmpR promoter: bla
   2616..2651    +  CDS            rop (fragment): Rop protein, which maintains plasmids at low copy number; rop
   2753..2852    +  misc_feature   bom (fragment): basis of mobility region from pBR322
   2858..2924    -  CDS            lacZα (fragment): LacZα fragment of β-galactosidase; lacZ fragment
   4102..4431    +  CDS            nef (fragment): NEF_HV1A2 - Experimental evidence at protein level: Swiss-Prot protein existence level 1. Extracellular Nef protein targets CD4(+) T-lymphocytes for apoptosis by interacting with CXCR4 surface receptors. From Human immunodeficiency virus type 1 group M subtype B (isolate ARV2/SF2) (HIV-1).
   4479..4736    +  LTR            5' LTR (truncated): truncated 5' long terminal repeat (LTR) from HIV-1
   4784..4908    +  misc_feature   HIV-1 Ψ: packaging signal of human immunodeficiency virus type 1
   4892..6394    +  CDS            HIV-1 gag (sequence partly withheld): gag protein from human immunodeficiency virus 1; gag
   6187..9198    +  CDS            HIV-1 pol: pol protein from human immunodeficiency virus 1; pol
   9230..9352    +  CDS            vpr (fragment): VPR_HV1H2 - Experimental evidence at protein level: Swiss-Prot protein existence level 1. During virus replication, may deplete host UNG protein, and incude G2-M cell cycle arrest. Acts by targeting specific host proteins for degradation by the 26S proteasome, through association with the cellular CUL4A-DDB1 E3 ligase complex by direct interaction with host VPRPB/DCAF-1. Cell cycle arrest reportedly occurs within hours of infection and is not blocked by antiviral agents, suggesting that it is initiated by the VPR carried into the virion. Additionally, VPR induces apoptosis in a cell cycle depe
   9336..9551    +  CDS            tat (fragment): TAT_HV1H2 - Experimental evidence at protein level: Swiss-Prot protein existence level 1. Extracellular circulating Tat can be endocytosed by surrounding uninfected cells via the binding to several surface receptors such as CD26, CXCR4, heparan sulfate proteoglycans (HSPG) or LDLR. Neurons are rarely infected, but they internalize Tat via their LDLR. Through its interaction with nuclear HATs, Tat is potentially able to control the acetylation-dependent cellular gene expression. Modulates the expression of many cellular genes involved in cell survival, proliferation or in coding for cytokines o
   9574..10866   +  CDS            env (fragment): ENV_HV1B1 - Experimental evidence at protein level: Swiss-Prot protein existence level 1. [Transmembrane protein gp41]: Acts as a class I viral fusion protein. Under the current model, the protein has at least 3 conformational states: pre-fusion native state, pre-hairpin intermediate state, and post-fusion hairpin state. During fusion of viral and target intracellular membranes, the coiled coil regions (heptad repeats) assume a trimer-of-hairpins structure, positioning the fusion peptide in close proximity to the C-terminal region of the ectodomain. The formation of this structure appears to d
  10913..10947   +  misc_feature   MCS (fragment): multiple cloning site
  10961..11680   +  CDS            EGFP: the original enhanced GFP (Yang et al., 1996) mammalian codon-optimized
  11688..12209   +  CDS            nef (fragment): NEF_HV1BR - Experimental evidence at protein level: Swiss-Prot protein existence level 1. Extracellular Nef protein targets CD4(+) T-lymphocytes for apoptosis by interacting with CXCR4 surface receptors (PubMed:14990729). From Human immunodeficiency virus type 1 group M subtype B (isolate BRU/LAI) (HIV-1).
  12334..12514   +  LTR            5' LTR (truncated): truncated 5' long terminal repeat (LTR) from HIV-1
  12688..12768   +  CDS            C8orf44 (fragment): CH044_HUMAN - Experimental evidence at transcript level: Swiss-Prot protein existence level 2. From Homo sapiens (Human).
>Addgene plasmid #217439 | HIV-1-GFP ΔEnv CA Q63/67A | addgene full sequence | sequence record 426684 | Addgene NGS Result
ATTTTTGAGACAGGGTCTCACTCTGTCACCTAGGCTGGAGTGCAGTGGTGCAATCACAGCTCACTGCAGC
CTCAACGTCGTAAGCTCAAGCGATCCTCCCACCTCAGCCTGCCTGGTAGCTGAGACTACAAGCGACGCCC
CAGTTAATTTTTGTATTTTTGGTAGAGGCAGCGTTTTGCCGTGTGGCCCTGGCTGGTCTCGAACTCCTGG
GCTCAAGTGATCCAGCCTCAGCCTCCCAAAGTGCTGGGACAACCGGGGCCAGTCACTGCACCTGGCCCTA
AACCATAATTTCTAATCTTTTGGCTAATTTGTTAGTCCTACAAAGGCAGTCTAGTCCCCAGGCAAAAAGG
GGGTTTGTTTCGGGAAAGGGCTGTTACTGTCTTTGTTTCAAACTATAAACTAAGTTCCTCCTAAACTTAG
TTCGGCCTACACCCAGGAATGAACAAGGAGAGCTTGGAGGTTAGAAGCACGATGGAATTGGTTAGGTCAG
ATCTCTTTCACTGTCTGAGTTATAATTTTGCAATGGTGGTTCAAAGACTGCCCGCTTCTGACACCAGTCG
CTGCATTAATGAATCGGCCAACGCGCGGGGAGAGGCGGTTTGCGTATTGGGCGCTCTTCCGCTTCCTCGC
TCACTGACTCGCTGCGCTCGGTCGTTCGGCTGCGGCGAGCGGTATCAGCTCACTCAAAGGCGGTAATACG
GTTATCCACAGAATCAGGGGATAACGCAGGAAAGAACATGTGAGCAAAAGGCCAGCAAAAGGCCAGGAAC
CGTAAAAAGGCCGCGTTGCTGGCGTTTTTCCATAGGCTCCGCCCCCCTGACGAGCATCACAAAAATCGAC
GCTCAAGTCAGAGGTGGCGAAACCCGACAGGACTATAAAGATACCAGGCGTTTCCCCCTGGAAGCTCCCT
CGTGCGCTCTCCTGTTCCGACCCTGCCGCTTACCGGATACCTGTCCGCCTTTCTCCCTTCGGGAAGCGTG
GCGCTTTCTCATAGCTCACGCTGTAGGTATCTCAGTTCGGTGTAGGTCGTTCGCTCCAAGCTGGGCTGTG
TGCACGAACCCCCCGTTCAGCCCGACCGCTGCGCCTTATCCGGTAACTATCGTCTTGAGTCCAACCCGGT
AAGACACGACTTATCGCCACTGGCAGCAGCCACTGGTAACAGGATTAGCAGAGCGAGGTATGTAGGCGGT
GCTACAGAGTTCTTGAAGTGGTGGCCTAACTACGGCTACACTAGAAGAACAGTATTTGGTATCTGCGCTC
TGCTGAAGCCAGTTACCTTCGGAAAAAGAGTTGGTAGCTCTTGATCCGGCAAACAAACCACCGCTGGTAG
CGGTGGTTTTTTTGTTTGCAAGCAGCAGATTACGCGCAGAAAAAAAGGATCTCAAGAAGATCCTTTGATC
TTTTCTACGGGGTCTGACGCTCAGTGGAACGAAAACTCACGTTAAGGGATTTTGGTCATGAGATTATCAA
AAAGGATCTTCACCTAGATCCTTTTAAATTAAAAATGAAGTTTTAAATCAATCTAAAGTATATATGAGTA
AACTTGGTCTGACAGTTACCAATGCTTAATCAGTGAGGCACCTATCTCAGCGATCTGTCTATTTCGTTCA
TCCATAGTTGCCTGACTCCCCGTCGTGTAGATAACTACGATACGGGAGGGCTTACCATCTGGCCCCAGTG
CTGCAATGATACCGCGAGACCCACGCTCACCGGCTCCAGATTTATCAGCAATAAACCAGCCAGCCGGAAG
GGCCGAGCGCAGAAGTGGTCCTGCAACTTTATCCGCCTCCATCCAGTCTATTAATTGTTGCCGGGAAGCT
AGAGTAAGTAGTTCGCCAGTTAATAGTTTGCGCAACGTTGTTGCCATTGCTACAGGCATCGTGGTGTCAC
GCTCGTCGTTTGGTATGGCTTCATTCAGCTCCGGTTCCCAACGATCAAGGCGAGTTACATGATCCCCCAT
GTTGTGCAAAAAAGCGGTTAGCTCCTTCGGTCCTCCGATCGTTGTCAGAAGTAAGTTGGCCGCAGTGTTA
TCACTCATGGTTATGGCAGCACTGCATAATTCTCTTACTGTCATGCCATCCGTAAGATGCTTTTCTGTGA
CTGGTGAGTACTCAACCAAGTCATTCTGAGAATAGTGTATGCGGCGACCGAGTTGCTCTTGCCCGGCGTC
AATACGGGATAATACCGCGCCACATAGCAGAACTTTAAAAGTGCTCATCATTGGAAAACGTTCTTCGGGG
CGAAAACTCTCAAGGATCTTACCGCTGTTGAGATCCAGTTCGATGTAACCCACTCGTGCACCCAACTGAT
CTTCAGCATCTTTTACTTTCACCAGCGTTTCTGGGTGAGCAAAAACAGGAAGGCAAAATGCCGCAAAAAA
GGGAATAAGGGCGACACGGAAATGTTGAATACTCATACTCTTCCTTTTTCAATATTATTGAAGCATTTAT
CAGGGTTATTGTCTCATGAGCGGATACATATTTGAATGTATTTAGAAAAATAAACAAATAGGGGTTCCGC
GCACATTTCCCCGAAAAGTGCCACCTGACGTCTAAGAAACCATTATTATCATGACATTAACCTATAAAAA
TAGGCGTATCACGAGGCCCTTTCGTCTCGCGCGTTTCGGTGATGACGGTGAAAACCTCTGACACATGCAG
CTCCCGGAGACGGTCACAGCTTGTCTGTAAGCGGATGCCGGGAGCAGACAAGCCCGTCAGGGCGCGTCAG
CGGGTGTTGGCGGGTGTCGGGGCTGGCTTAACTATGCGGCATCAGAGCAGATTGTACTGAGAGTGCACCA
TATGCGGTGTGAAATACCGCACAGATGCGTAAGGAGAAAATACCGCATCAGGCGCCATTCGCCATTCAGG
CTGCGCAACTGTTGGGAAGGGCGATCGGTGCGGGCCTCTTCGCTATTACGCCAGGGGAGGCAGAGATTGC
AGTAAGCTGAGATCGCAGCACTGCACTCCAGCCTGGGCGACAGAGTAAGACTCTGTCTCAAAAATAAAAT
AAATAAATCAATCAGATATTCCAATCTTTTCCTTTATTTATTTATTTATTTTCTATTTTGGAAACACAGT
CCTTCCTTATTCCAGAATTACACATATATTCTATTTTTCTTTATATGCTCCAGTTTTTTTTAGACCTTCA
CCTGAAATGTGTGTATACAAAATCTAGGCCAGTCCAGCAGAGCCTAAAGGTAAAAAATAAAATAATAAAA
AATAAATAAAATCTAGCTCACTCCTTCACATCAAAATGGAGATACAGCTGTTAGCATTAAATACCAAATA
ACCCATCTTGTCCTCAATAATTTTAAGCGCCTCTCTCCACCACATCTAACTCCTGTCAAAGGCATGTGCC
CCTTCCGGGCGCTCTGCTGTGCTGCCAACCAACTGGCATGTGGACTCTGCAGGGTCCCTAACTGCCAAGC
CCCACAGTGTGCCCTGAGGCTGCCCCTTCCTTCTAGCGGCTGCCCCCACTCGGCTTTGCTTTCCCTAGTT
TCAGTTACTTGCGTTCAGCCAAGGTCTGAAACTAGGTGCGCACAGAGCGGTAAGACTGCGAGAGAAAGAG
ACCAGCTTTACAGGGGGTTTATCACAGTGCACCCTGACAGTCGTCAGCCTCACAGGGGGTTTATCACATT
GCACCCTGACAGTCGTCAGCCTCACAGGGGGTTTATCACAGTGCACCCTTACAATCATTCCATTTGATTC
ACAATTTTTTTAGTCTCTACTGTGCCTAACTTGTAAGTTAAATTTGATCAGAGGTGTGTTCCCAGAGGGG
AAAACAGTATATACAGGGTTCAGTACTATCGCATTTCAGGCCTCCACCTGGGTCTTGGAATGTGTCCCCC
GAGGGGTGATGACTACCTCAGTTGGATCTCCACAGGTCACAGTGACACAAGATAACCAAGACACCTCCCA
AGGCTACCACAATGGGCCGCCCTCCACGTGCACATGGCCGGAGGAACTGCCATGTCGGAGGTGCAAGCAC
ACCTGCGCATCAGAGTCCTTGGTGTGGAGGGAGGGACCAGCGCAGCTTCCAGCCATCCACCTGATGAACA
GAACCTAGGGAAAGCCCCAGTTCTACTTACACCAGGAAAGGCTGGAAGGGCTAATTTGGTCCCAAAAAAG
ACAAGAGATCCTTGATCTGTGGATCTACCACACACAAGGCTACTTCCCTGATTGGCAGAACTACACACCA
GGGCCAGGGATCAGATATCCACTGACCTTTGGATGGTGCTTCAAGTTAGTACCAGTTGAACCAGAGCAAG
TAGAAGAGGCCAATGAAGGAGAGAACAACAGCTTGTTACACCCTATGAGCCAGCATGGGATGGAGGACCC
GGAGGGAGAAGTATTAGTGTGGAAGTTTGACAGCCTCCTAGCATTTCGTCACATGGCCCGAGAGCTGCAT
CCGGAGTACTACAAAGACTGCTGACATCGAGCTTTCTACAAGGGACTTTCCGCTGGGGACTTTCCAGGGA
GGTGTGGCCTGGGCGGGACTGGGGAGTGGCGAGCCCTCAGATGCTACATATAAGCAGCTGCTTTTTGCCT
GTACTGGGTCTCTCTGGTTAGACCAGATCTGAGCCTGGGAGCTCTCTGGCTAACTAGGGAACCCACTGCT
TAAGCCTCAATAAAGCTTGCCTTGAGTGCTCAAAGTAGTGTGTGCCCGTCTGTTGTGTGACTCTGGTAAC
TAGAGATCCCTCAGACCCTTTTAGTCAGTGTGGAAAATCTCTAGCAGTGGCGCCCGAACAGGGACTTGAA
AGCGAAAGTAAAGCCAGAGGAGATCTCTCGACGCAGGACTCGGCTTGCTGAAGCGCGCACGGCAAGAGGC
GAGGGGCGGCGACTGGTGAGTACGCCAAAAATTTTGACTAGCGGAGGCTAGAAGGAGAGAGATGGGTGCG
AGAGCGTCGGTATTAAGCGGGGGAGAATTAGATAAATGGGAAAAAATTCGGTTAAGGCCAGGGGGAAAGA
AACAATATAAACTAAAACATATAGTATGGGCAAGCAGGGAGCTAGAACGATTCGCAGTTAATCCTGGCCT
TTTAGAGACATCAGAAGGCTGTAGACAAATACTGGGACAGCTACAACCATCCCTTCAGACAGGATCAGAA
GAACTTAGATCATTATATAATACAATAGCAGTCCTCTATTGTGTGCATCAAAGGATAGATGTAAAAGACA
CCAAGGAAGCCTTAGATAAGATAGAGGAAGAGCAAAACAAAAGTAAGAAAAAGGCACAGCAAGCAGCAGC
TGACACAGGAAACAACAGCCAGGTCAGCCAAAATTACCCTATAGTGCAGAACCTCCAGGGGCAAATGGTA
CATCAGGCCATATCACCTAGAACTTTAAATGCATGGGTAAAAGTAGTAGAAGAGAAGGCTTTCAGCCCAG
AAGTAATACCCATGTTTTCAGCATTATCAGAAGGAGCCACCCCACAAGATTTAAATACCATGCTAAACAC
AGTGGGGGGACATGCCGCAGCCATGGCCATGTTAAAAGAGACCATCAATGAGGAAGCTGCAGAATGGGAT
AGATTGCATCCAGTGCATGCAGGGCCTATTGCACCAGGCCAGATGAGAGAACCAAGGGGAAGTGACATAG
CAGGAACTACTAGTACCCTTCAGGAACAAATAGGATGGATGACACATAATCCACCTATCCCAGTAGGAGA
AATCTATAAAAGATGGATAATCCTGGGATTAAATAAAATAGTAAGAATGTATAGCCCT
[222 nt withheld, positions 5729-5950]
GGGGGACCCGGCCATAAAGCAAGAGTTTTGGCTGAAGCAATGAGCCAAGTAACAAATCCAGCTACCATAA
TGATACAGAAAGGCAATTTTAGGAACCAAAGAAAGACTGTTAAGTGTTTCAATTGTGGCAAAGAAGGGCA
CATAGCCAAAAATTGCAGGGCCCCTAGGAAAAAGGGCTGTTGGAAATGTGGAAAGGAAGGACACCAAATG
AAAGATTGTACTGAGAGACAGGCTAATTTTTTAGGGAAGATCTGGCCTTCCCACAAGGGAAGGCCAGGGA
ATTTTCTTCAGAGCAGACCAGAGCCAACAGCCCCACCAGAAGAGAGCTTCAGGTTTGGGGAAGAGACAAC
AACTCCCTCTCAGAAGCAGGAGCCGATAGACAAGGAACTGTATCCTTTAGCTTCCCTCAGATCACTCTTT
GGCAGCGACCCCTCGTCACAATAAAGATAGGGGGGCAATTAAAGGAAGCTCTATTAGATACAGGAGCAGA
TGATACAGTATTAGAAGAAATGAATTTGCCAGGAAGATGGAAACCAAAAATGATAGGGGGAATTGGAGGT
TTTATCAAAGTAAGACAGTATGATCAGATACTCATAGAAATCTGCGGACATAAAGCTATAGGTACAGTAT
TAGTAGGACCTACACCTGTCAACATAATTGGAAGAAATCTGTTGACTCAGATTGGCTGCACTTTAAATTT
TCCCATTAGTCCTATTGAGACTGTACCAGTAAAATTAAAGCCAGGAATGGATGGCCCAAAAGTTAAACAA
TGGCCATTGACAGAAGAAAAAATAAAAGCATTAGTAGAAATTTGTACAGAAATGGAAAAGGAAGGAAAAA
TTTCAAAAATTGGGCCTGAAAATCCATACAATACTCCAGTATTTGCCATAAAGAAAAAAGACAGTACTAA
ATGGAGAAAATTAGTAGATTTCAGAGAACTTAATAAGAGAACTCAAGATTTCTGGGAAGTTCAATTAGGA
ATACCACATCCTGCAGGGTTAAAACAGAAAAAATCAGTAACAGTACTGGATGTGGGCGATGCATATTTTT
CAGTTCCCTTAGATAAAGACTTCAGGAAGTATACTGCATTTACCATACCTAGTATAAACAATGAGACACC
AGGGATTAGATATCAGTACAATGTGCTTCCACAGGGATGGAAAGGATCACCAGCAATATTCCAGTGTAGC
ATGACAAAAATCTTAGAGCCTTTTAGAAAACAAAATCCAGACATAGTCATCTATCAATACATGGATGATT
TGTATGTAGGATCTGACTTAGAAATAGGGCAGCATAGAACAAAAATAGAGGAACTGAGACAACATCTGTT
GAGGTGGGGATTTACCACACCAGACAAAAAACATCAGAAAGAACCTCCATTCCTTTGGATGGGTTATGAA
CTCCATCCTGATAAATGGACAGTACAGCCTATAGTGCTGCCAGAAAAGGACAGCTGGACTGTCAATGACA
TACAGAAATTAGTGGGAAAATTGAATTGGGCAAGTCAGATTTATGCAGGGATTAAAGTAAGGCAATTATG
TAAACTTCTTAGGGGAACCAAAGCACTAACAGAAGTAGTACCACTAACAGAAGAAGCAGAGCTAGAACTG
GCAGAAAACAGGGAGATTCTAAAAGAACCGGTACATGGAGTGTATTATGACCCATCAAAAGACTTAATAG
CAGAAATACAGAAGCAGGGGCAAGGCCAATGGACATATCAAATTTATCAAGAGCCATTTAAAAATCTGAA
AACAGGAAAGTATGCAAGAATGAAGGGTGCCCACACTAATGATGTGAAACAATTAACAGAGGCAGTACAA
AAAATAGCCACAGAAAGCATAGTAATATGGGGAAAGACTCCTAAATTTAAATTACCCATACAAAAGGAAA
CATGGGAAGCATGGTGGACAGAGTATTGGCAAGCCACCTGGATTCCTGAGTGGGAGTTTGTCAATACCCC
TCCCTTAGTGAAGTTATGGTACCAGTTAGAGAAAGAACCCATAATAGGAGCAGAAACTTTCTATGTAGAT
GGGGCAGCCAATAGGGAAACTAAATTAGGAAAAGCAGGATATGTAACTGACAGAGGAAGACAAAAAGTTG
TCCCCCTAACGGACACAACAAATCAGAAGACTGAGTTACAAGCAATTCATCTAGCTTTGCAGGATTCGGG
ATTAGAAGTAAACATAGTGACAGACTCACAATATGCATTGGGAATCATTCAAGCACAACCAGATAAGAGT
GAATCAGAGTTAGTCAGTCAAATAATAGAGCAGTTAATAAAAAAGGAAAAAGTCTACCTGGCATGGGTAC
CAGCACACAAAGGAATTGGAGGAAATGAACAAGTAGATAAATTGGTCAGTGCTGGAATCAGGAAAGTACT
ATTTTTAGATGGAATAGATAAGGCCCAAGAAGAACATGAGAAATATCACAGTAATTGGAGAGCAATGGCT
AGTGATTTTAACCTACCACCTGTAGTAGCAAAAGAAATAGTAGCCAGCTGTGATAAATGTCAGCTAAAAG
GGGAAGCCATGCATGGACAAGTAGACTGTAGCCCAGGAATATGGCAGCTAGATTGTACACATTTAGAAGG
AAAAGTTATCTTGGTAGCAGTTCATGTAGCCAGTGGATATATAGAAGCAGAAGTAATTCCAGCAGAGACA
GGGCAAGAAACAGCATACTTCCTCTTAAAATTAGCAGGAAGATGGCCAGTAAAAACAGTACATACAGACA
ATGGCAGCAATTTCACCAGTACTACAGTTAAGGCCGCCTGTTGGTGGGCGGGGATCAAGCAGGAATTTGG
CATTCCCTACAATCCCCAAAGTCAAGGAGTAATAGAATCTATGAATAAAGAATTAAAGAAAATTATAGGA
CAGGTAAGAGATCAGGCTGAACATCTTAAGACAGCAGTACAAATGGCAGTATTCATCCACAATTTTAAAA
GAAAAGGGGGGATTGGGGGGTACAGTGCAGGGGAAAGAATAGTAGACATAATAGCAACAGACATACAAAC
TAAAGAATTACAAAAACAAATTACAAAAATTCAAAATTTTCGGGTTTATTACAGGGACAGCAGAGATCCA
GTTTGGAAAGGACCAGCAAAGCTCCTCTGGAAAGGTGAAGGGGCAGTAGTAATACAAGATAATAGTGACA
TAAAAGTAGTGCCAAGAAGAAAAGCAAAGATCATCAGGGATTATGGAAAACAGATGGCAGGTGATGATTG
TGTGGCAAGTAGACAGGATGAGGATTAACACATGGAAAAGATTAGTAAAACACCATATGGGATTGGAAGC
CATAATAAGAATTCTGCAACAACTGCTGTTTATCCATTTCAGAATTGGGTGTCGACATAGCAGAATAGGC
GTTACTCGACAGAGGAGAGCAAGAAATGGAGCCAGTAGATCCTAGACTAGAGCCCTGGAAGCATCCAGGA
AGTCAGCCTAAAACTGCTTGTACCAATTGCTATTGTAAAAAGTGTTGCTTTCATTGCCAAGTTTGTTTCA
TGACAAAAGCCTTAGGCATCTCCTATGGCAGGAAGAAGCGGAGACAGCGACGAAGAGCTCATCAGAACAG
TCAGACTCATCAAGCTTCTCTATCAAAGCAGTAAGTAGTACATGGGCGCGCCCATGTGGCAGGAAGTAGG
AAAAGCAATGTATGCCCCTCCCATCAGTGGACAAATTAGATGTTCATCAAATATTACTGGGCTGCTATTA
ACAAGAGATGGTGGTAATAACAACAATGGGTCCGAGATCTTCAGACCTGGAGGAGGCGATATGAGGGACA
ATTGGAGAAGTGAATTATATAAATATAAAGTAGTAAAAATTGAACCATTAGGAGTAGCACCCACCAAGGC
AAAGAGAAGAGTGGTGCAGAGAGAAAAAAGAGCAGTGGGAATAGGAGCTTTGTTCCTTGGGTTCTTGGGA
GCAGCAGGAAGCACTATGGGCGCAGCGTCAATGACGCTGACGGTACAGGCCAGACAATTATTGTCTGATA
TAGTGCAGCAGCAGAACAATTTGCTGAGGGCTATTGAGGCGCAACAGCATCTGTTGCAACTCACAGTCTG
GGGCATCAAACAGCTCCAGGCAAGAATCCTGGCTGTGGAAAGATACCTAAAGGATCAACAGCTCCTGGGG
ATTTGGGGTTGCTCTGGAAAACTCATTTGCACCACTGCTGTGCCTTGGAATGCTAGTTGGAGTAATAAAT
CTCTGGAACAGATTTGGAATAACATGACCTGGATGGAGTGGGACAGAGAAATTAACAATTACACAAGCTT
AATACACTCCTTAATTGAAGAATCGCAAAACCAGCAAGAAAAGAATGAACAAGAATTATTGGAATTAGAT
AAATGGGCAAGTTTGTGGAATTGGTTTAACATAACAAATTGGCTGTGGTATATAAAATTATTCATAATGA
TAGTAGGAGGCTTGGTAGGTTTAAGAATAGTTTTTGCTGTACTTTCTATAGTGAATAGAGTTAGGCAGGG
ATATTCACCATTATCGTTTCAGACCCACCTCCCAATCCCGAGGGGACCCGACAGGCCCGAAGGAATAGAA
GAAGAAGGTGGAGAGAGAGACAGAGACAGATCCATTCGATTAGTGAACGGATCCTTAGCACTTATCTGGG
ACGATCTGCGGAGCCTGTGCCTCTTCAGCTACCACCGCTTGAGAGACTTACTCTTGATTGTAACGAGGAT
TGTGGAACTTCTGGGACGCAGGGGGTGGGAAGCCCTCAAATATTGGTGGAATCTCCTACAATATTGGAGT
CAGGAGCTAAAGAATAGTGCTGTTAGCTTGCTCAATGCCACAGCCATAGCAGTAGCTGAGGGGACAGATA
GGGTTATAGAAGTAGTACAAGGAGCTTGTAGAGCTATTCGCCACATACCTAGAAGAATAAGACAGGGCTT
GGAAAGGATTTTGCTATAAGATGGGTGGCGCGGCCGCACTCAGATCTTGAGCTCAGGCTTGGATTCTGCA
GTCGACGGTACCGCGGGCCCGGGATCCACCGGTCGCCACCATGGTGAGCAAGGGCGAGGAGCTGTTCACC
GGGGTGGTGCCCATCCTGGTCGAGCTGGACGGCGACGTAAACGGCCACAAGTTCAGCGTGTCCGGCGAGG
GCGAGGGCGATGCCACCTACGGCAAGCTGACCCTGAAGTTCATCTGCACCACCGGCAAGCTGCCCGTGCC
CTGGCCCACCCTCGTGGCCACCCTGACCTACGGCGTGCAGTGCTTCAGCCGCTACCCCGACCACATGAAG
CAGCACGACTTCTTCAAGTCCGCCATGCCCGAAGGCTACGTCCAGGAGCGCACCATCTTCTTCAAGGACG
ACGGCAACTACAAGACCCGCGCCGAGGTGAAGTTCGAGGGCGACACCCTGGTGAACCGCATCGAGCTGAA
GGGCATCGACTTCAAGGAGGACGGCAACATCCTGGGGCACAAGCTGGAGTACAACTACAACAGCCACAAC
GTCTATATCATGGCCGACAAGCAGAAGAACGGCATCAAGGTGAACTTCAAGATCCGCCACAACATCGAGG
ACGGCAGCGTGCAGCTCGCCGACCACTACCAGCAGAACACCCCCATCGGCGACGGCCCCGTGCTGCTGCC
CGACAACCACTACCTGAGCACCCAGTCCGCCCTGAGCAAAGACCCCAACGAGAAGCGCGATCACATGGTC
CTGCTGGAGTTCGTGACCGCCGCCGGGATCACTCTCGGCATGGACGAGCTGTACAAGTAAAGCGGTCGCG
ACTCGAGACCTAGAAAAACATGGAGCAATCACAAGTAGCAATACAGCAGCTAACAATGCTGCTTGTGCCT
GGCTAGAAGCACAAGAGGAGGAAGAGGTGGGTTTTCCAGTCACACCTCAGGTACCTTTAAGACCAATGAC
TTACAAGGCAGCTGTAGATCTTAGCCACTTTTTAAAAGAAAAGGGGGGACTGGAAGGGCTAATTCACTCC
CAAAGAAGACAAGATATCCTTGATCTGTGGATCTACCACACACAAGGCTACTTCCCTGATTGGCAGAACT
ACACACCAGGGCCAGGGGTCAGATATCCACTGACCTTTGGATGGTGCTACAAGCTAGTACCAGTTGAGCC
AGATAAGGTAGAAGAGGCCAATAAAGGAGAGAACACCAGCTTGTTACACCCTGTGAGCCTGCATGGAATG
GATGACCCTGAGAGAGAAGTGTTAGAGTGGAGGTTTGACAGCCGCCTAGCATTTCATCACGTGGCCCGAG
AGCTGCATCCGGAGTACTTCAAGAACTGCTGACATCGAGCTTGCTACAAGGGACTTTCCGCTGGGGACTT
TCCAGGGAGGCGTGGCCTGGGCGGGACTGGGGAGTGGCGAGCCCTCAGATGCTGCATATAAGCAGCTGCT
TTTTGCCTGTACTGGGTCTCTCTGGTTAGACCAGATCTGAGCCTGGGAGCTCTCTGGCTAACTAGGGAAC
CCACTGCTTAAGCCTCAATAAAGCTTGCCTTGAGTGCTTCAAGTAGTGTGTGCCCGTCTGTTGTGTGACT
CTGGTAACTAGAGATCCCTCAGACCCTTTTAGTCAGTGTGGAAAATCTCTAGCACCCAGGAGGTAGAGGT
TGCAGTGAGCCAAGATCGCGCCACTGCATTCCAGCCTGGGCAAGAAAACAAGACTGTCTAAAATAATAAT
AATAAGTTAAGGGTATTAAATATATTTATACATGGAGGTCATAAAAATATATATATTTGGGCTGGGCGCA
GTGGCTCACACCTGCGCCCGGCCCTTTGGGAGGCCGAGGCAGGTGGATCACCTGAGTTTGGGAGTTCCAG
ACCAGCCTGACCAACATGGAGAAACCCCTTCTCTGTGTATTTTTAGTAGATTTTATTTTATGTGTATTTT
ATTCACAGGTATTTCTGGAAAACTGAAACTGTTTTTCCTCTACTCTGATACCACAAGAATCATCAGCACA
GAGGAAGACTTCTGTGATCAAATGTGGTGGGAGAGGGAGGTTTTCACCAGCACATGAGCAGTCAGTTCTG
CCGCAGACTCGGCGGGTGTCCTTCGGTTCAGTTCCAACACCGCCTGCCTGGAGAGAGGTCAGACCACAGG
GTGAGGGCTCAGTCCCCAAGACATAAACACCCAAGACATAAACACCCAACAGGTCCACCCCGCCTGCTGC
CCAGGCAGAGCCGATTCACCAAGACGGGAATTAGGATAGAGAAAGAGTAAGTCACACAGAGCCGGCTGTG
CGGGAGAACGGAGTTCTATTATGACTCAAATCAGTCTCCCCAAGCATTCGGGGATCAGAGTTTTTAAGGA
TAACTTAGTGTGTAGGGGGCCAGTGAGTTGGAGATGAAAGCGTAGGGAGTCGAAGGTGTCCTTTTGCGCC
GAGTCAGTTCCTGGGTGGGGGCCACAAGATCGGATGAGCCAGTTTATCAATCCGGGGGTGCCAGCTGATC
CATGGAGTGCAGGGTCTGCAAAATATCTCAAGCACTGATTGATCTTAGGTTTTACAATAGTGATGTTACC
CCAGGAACAATTTGGGGAAGGTCAGAATCTTGTAGCCTGTAGCTGCATGACTCCTAAACCATAATTTCTT
TTTTGTTTTTTTTTTTTT
